Addgene plasmid #23691: pDONR223-PLK2
Depositing lab: William Hahn & David Root. Depositing organization: Dana-Farber Cancer Institute. Publication: COT drives resistance to RAF inhibition through MAP kinase pathway reactivation. Johannessen CM, Boehm JS, Kim SY, Thomas SR, Wardwell L, Johnson LA, Emery CM, Stransky N, Cogdill AP, Barretina J, Caponigro G, Hieronymus H, Murray RR, Salehi-Ashtiani K, Hill DE, Vidal M, Zhao JJ, Yang X, Alkan O, Kim S, Harris JL, Wilson CJ, Myer VE, Finan PM, Root DE, Roberts TM, Golub T, Flaherty KT, Dummer R, Weber BL, Sellers WR, Schlegel R, Wargo JA, Hahn WC, Garraway LA. Nature. 2010 Dec 16;468(7326):968-72. doi: 10.1038/nature09627 PubMed 21107320.
Backbone
  Vector backbone: pDONR223
  Backbone manufacturer: Invitrogen
  Backbone size w/o insert (bp): 5005
  Vector type: Gateway Donor vector
Growth in bacteria
  Bacterial resistance: Spectinomycin, 50 μg/mL
  Growth temperature: 37°C
  Growth strain: DH5alpha
  Copy number: High Copy
Gene/Insert
  Gene/Insert name: PLK2 (alt name: polo-like kinase 2 (Drosophila))
  Species: H. sapiens (human)
  Insert size (bp): 2058
  Entrez Gene: PLK2 (a.k.a. SNK, hPlk2, hSNK)
  Cloning method: Gateway Cloning
  Sequencing primers: 5′ M13pUC-fwd; 3′ M13rev
Terms and licenses: Academic/Nonprofit Terms; Industry Terms: Not Available to Industry
Depositor comments: The ORF has no Stop codon. This design enables easy recombination into a destination vector to add an epitope tag of choice and Stop codon to the ORF. Do NOT use this plasmid directly for transfections. A set of 4 custom lentiviral vectors is available ( pLX301 (http://www.addgene.org/25895/) , pLX302 (http://www.addgene.org/25896/) , pLX303 (http://www.addgene.org/25897/) , pLX304 (http://www.addgene.org/25890/) ) to be used to express these ORFs in mammalian cells. These plasmids are not included in the kit and must be ordered separately.
How to cite: pDONR223-PLK2 was a gift from William Hahn & David Root (Addgene plasmid # 23691 ; http://n2t.net/addgene:23691 ; RRID:Addgene_23691)
