[The description below was written by a language model from this plasmid's Addgene catalogue record and pLannotate feature annotations shown in this document.]
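Description:
pDONR223-PLK2 is a Gateway entry clone built on the Invitrogen pDONR223 donor backbone, carrying the open reading frame of human polo-like kinase 2 (PLK2, also known as SNK), a serine/threonine kinase implicated in centriole duplication, G1/S transition and synaptic plasticity. It is a bacterial shuttle and storage plasmid rather than an expression vector. It replicates in E. coli from a high-copy ColE1/pUC-type origin and is selected with spectinomycin through the aadA (SmR) aminoglycoside adenylyltransferase gene, which sits downstream of an integron Pc promoter fragment and a remnant of a gentamicin resistance gene. The sequenced record is 4,845 nt. This is smaller than the listed empty backbone plus insert, as expected because the donor vector's counter-selection cassette is replaced during Gateway cloning.

The roughly 2.06 kb PLK2 coding sequence is flanked by two attL recombination sites (annotated as attL3 and attL2 by the automated tool), which allow an LR Clonase reaction to transfer the ORF directionally into any compatible destination vector. The ORF lacks a stop codon, so the destination vector can supply a C-terminal epitope tag and the terminating codon. No eukaryotic promoter is present. The only nearby promoter is a T7 promoter in reverse orientation beyond the attL2 site, and rrnB T1/T2 terminators insulate the cloning region, with small lacI and lacZα fragments as backbone remnants. The depositors state that the plasmid should not be transfected directly, and they point to companion lentiviral destination vectors (the pLX301–304 series) for mammalian expression. The clone belongs to a kinase ORF collection used in gain-of-function screens, including work on resistance to RAF inhibition.
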