Features (pLannotate 1.2.2; 12 found; start..end, strand, type, name):
      2..97      +  protein_bind   attL3: mutant version of attL; recombination site for the Gateway® LR reaction LR Clonase™
    100..2154    +  CDS            PLK2: PLK2_HUMAN - Also known as SNK. Experimental evidence at protein level: Swiss-Prot protein existence level 1. Tumor suppressor serine/threonine-protein kinase involved in synaptic plasticity, centriole duplication and G1/S phase transition. Polo-like kinases act by binding and phosphorylating proteins are that already phosphorylated on a specific motif recognized by the POLO box domains. Phosphorylates CENPJ, NPM1, RAPGEF2, RASGRF1, SNCA, SIPA1L1 and SYNGAP1. Plays a key role in synaptic plasticity and memory by regulating the Ras and Rap protein signaling: required for overactivity-dependent
   2157..2255    -  protein_bind   attL2: mutant version of attL; recombination site for the Gateway® LR reaction LR Clonase™
   2273..2291    -  promoter       T7 promoter: promoter for bacteriophage T7 RNA polymerase
   2481..2504    +  promoter       Pc promoter (fragment): intI1 (promoter lies within the coding sequence); class 1 integron promoter
   2680..2736    +  CDS            GmR (fragment): gentamycin acetyltransferase; aacC1; confers resistance to gentamycin
   2743..3534    +  CDS            SmR: aminoglycoside adenylyltransferase (Murphy, 1985); aadA; confers resistance to spectinomycin and streptomycin
   3627..4215    +  rep_origin     ori: high-copy-number ColE1/pMB1/pBR322/pUC origin of replication
   4398..4490    +  CDS            lacI (fragment): lac repressor; lacI; The lac repressor binds to the lac operator to inhibit transcription in E. coli. This inhibition can be relieved by adding lactose or isopropyl-β-D-thiogalactopyranoside (IPTG).
   4545..4572    -  terminator     rrnB T2 terminator: transcription terminator T2 from the E. coli rrnB gene
   4704..4747    +  terminator     rrnB T1 terminator: Escherichia coli rrnB; transcription terminator T1 from the E. coli rrnB gene
   4794..4830    -  CDS            lacZα (fragment): LacZα fragment of β-galactosidase; lacZ fragment
>Addgene plasmid #23691 | pDONR223-PLK2 | addgene full sequence | sequence record 490584 | Addgene NGS Result
CAAATAATGATTTTATTTTGACTGATAGTGACCTGTTCGTTGCAACAAATTGATGAGCAATGCTTTTTTA
TAATGCCAACTTTGTACAAAAAAGTTGGCATGGAGCTTTTGCGGACTATCACCTACCAGCCAGCCGCCAG
CACCAAAATGTGCGAGCAGGCGCTGGGCAAGGGTTGCGGAGCAGACTCGAAGAAGAAGCGGCCGCCGCAG
CCCCCCGAGGAATCGCAGCCACCTCAGTCCCAGGCGCAAGTGCCCCCGGCGGCCCCTCACCACCATCACC
ACCATTCGCACTCGGGGCCGGAGATCTCGCGGATTATCGTCGACCCCACGACTGGGAAGCGCTACTGCCG
GGGCAAAGTGCTGGGAAAGGGTGGCTTTGCAAAATGTTACGAGATGACAGATTTGACAAATAACAAAGTC
TACGCCGCAAAAATTATTCCTCACAGCAGAGTAGCTAAACCTCATCAAAGGGAAAAGATTGACAAAGAAA
TAGAGCTTCACAGAATTCTTCATCATAAGCATGTAGTGCAGTTTTACCACTACTTCGAGGACAAAGAAAA
CATTTACATTCTCTTGGAATACTGCAGTAGAAGGTCAATGGCTCATATTTTGAAAGCAAGAAAGGTGTTG
ACAGAGCCAGAAGTTCGATACTACCTCAGGCAGATTGTGTCTGGACTGAAATACCTTCATGAACAAGAAA
TCTTGCACAGAGATCTCAAACTAGGGAACTTTTTTATTAATGAAGCCATGGAACTAAAAGTTGGGGACTT
CGGTCTGGCAGCCAGGCTAGAACCCTTGGAACACAGAAGGAGAACGATATGTGGTACCCCAAATTATCTC
TCTCCTGAAGTCCTCAACAAACAAGGACATGGCTGTGAATCAGACATTTGGGCCCTGGGCTGTGTAATGT
ATACAATGTTACTAGGGAGGCCCCCATTTGAAACTACAAATCTCAAAGAAACTTATAGGTGCATAAGGGA
AGCAAGGTATACAATGCCGTCCTCATTGCTGGCTCCTGCCAAGCACTTAATTGCTAGTATGTTGTCCAAA
AACCCAGAGGATCGTCCCAGTTTGGATGACATCATTCGACATGACTTTTTTTTGCAGGGCTTCACTCCGG
ACAGACTGTCTTCTAGCTGTTGTCATACAGTTCCAGATTTCCACTTATCAAGCCCAGCTAAGAATTTCTT
TAAGAAAGCAGCTGCTGCTCTTTTTGGTGGCAAAAAAGACAAAGCAAGATATATTGACACACATAATAGA
GTGTCTAAAGAAGATGAAGACATCTACAAGCTTAGGCATGATTTGAAAAAGACTTCAATAACTCAGCAAC
CCAGCAAACACAGGACAGATGAGGAGCTCCAGCCACCTACCACCACAGTTGCCAGGTCTGGAACACCCGC
AGTAGAAAACAAGCAGCAGATTGGGGATGCTATTCGGATGATAGTCAGAGGGACTCTTGGCAGCTGTAGC
AGCAGCAGTGAATGCCTTGAAGACAGTACCATGGGAAGTGTTGCAGACACAGTGGCAAGGGTTCTTCGGG
GATGTCTGGAAAACATGCCGGAAGCTGATTGCATTCCCAAAGAGCAGCTGAGCACATCATTTCAGTGGGT
CACCAAATGGGTTGATTACTCTAACAAATATGGCTTTGGGTACCAGCTCTCAGACCACACCGTCGGTGTC
CTTTTCAACAATGGTGCTCACATGAGCCTCCTTCCAGACAAAAAAACAGTTCACTATTACGCAGAGCTTG
GCCAATGCTCAGTTTTCCCAGCAACAGATGCTCCTGAGCAATTTATTAGTCAAGTGACGGTGCTGAAATA
CTTTTCTCATTACATGGAGGAGAACCTCATGGATGGTGGAGATCTGCCTAGTGTTACTGATATTCGAAGA
CCTCGGCTCTACCTCCTTCAGTGGCTAAAATCTGATAAGGCCCTAATGATGCTCTTTAATGATGGCACCT
TTCAGGTGAATTTCTACCATGATCATACAAAAATCATCATCTGTAGCCAAAATGAAGAATACCTTCTCAC
CTACATCAATGAGGATAGGATATCTACAACTTTCAGGCTGACAACTCTGCTGATGTCTGGCTGTTCATCA
GAATTAAAAAATCGAATGGAATATGCCCTGAACATGCTCTTACAAAGATGTAACTGCCCAACTTTCTTGT
ACAAAGTTGGCATTATAAGAAAGCATTGCTTATCAATTTGTTGCAACGAACAGGTCACTATCAGTCAAAA
TAAAATCATTATTTGCCATCCAGCTGATATCCCCTATAGTGAGTCGTATTACATGGTCATAGCTGTTTCC
TGGCAGCTCTGGCCCGTGTCTCAAAATCTCTGATGTTACATTGCACAAGATAAAAATATATCATCATGCC
TCCTCTAGACCAGCCAGGACAGAAATGCCTCGACTTCGCTGCTACCCAAGGTTGCCGGGTGACGCACACC
GTGGAAACGGATGAAGGCACGAACCCAGTGGACATAAGCCTGTTCGGTTCGTAAGCTGTAATGCAAGTAG
CGTATGCGCTCACGCAACTGGTCCAGAACCTTGACCGAACGCAGCGGTGGTAACGGCGCAGTGGCGGTTT
TCATGGCTTGTTATGACTGTTTTTTTGGGGTACAGTCTATGCCTCGGGCATCCAAGCAGCAAGCGCGTTA
CGCCGTGGGTCGATGTTTGATGTTATGGAGCAGCAACGATGTTACGCAGCAGGGCAGTCGCCCTAAAACA
AAGTTAAACATTATGAGGGAAGCGGTGATCGCCGAAGTATCGACTCAACTATCAGAGGTAGTTGGCGTCA
TCGAGCGCCATCTCGAACCGACGTTGCTGGCCGTACATTTGTACGGCTCCGCAGTGGATGGCGGCCTGAA
GCCACACAGTGATATTGATTTGCTGGTTACGGTGACCGTAAGGCTTGATGAAACAACGCGGCGAGCTTTG
ATCAACGACCTTTTGGAAACTTCGGCTTCCCCTGGAGAGAGCGAGATTCTCCGCGCTGTAGAAGTCACCA
TTGTTGTGCACGACGACATCATTCCGTGGCGTTATCCAGCTAAGCGCGAACTGCAATTTGGAGAATGGCA
GCGCAATGACATTCTTGCAGGTATCTTCGAGCCAGCCACGATCGACATTGATCTGGCTATCTTGCTGACA
AAAGCAAGAGAACATAGCGTTGCCTTGGTAGGTCCAGCGGCGGAGGAACTCTTTGATCCGGTTCCTGAAC
AGGATCTATTTGAGGCGCTAAATGAAACCTTAACGCTATGGAACTCGCCGCCCGACTGGGCTGGCGATGA
GCGAAATGTAGTGCTTACGTTGTCCCGCATTTGGTACAGCGCAGTAACCGGCAAAATCGCGCCGAAGGAT
GTCGCTGCCGACTGGGCAATGGAGCGCCTGCCGGCCCAGTATCAGCCCGTCATACTTGAAGCTAGACAGG
CTTATCTTGGACAAGAAGAAGATCGCTTGGCCTCGCGCGCAGATCAGTTGGAAGAATTTGTCCACTACGT
GAAAGGCGAGATCACCAAGGTAGTCGGCAAATAACCCTCGAGCCACCCATGACCAAAATCCCTTAACGTG
AGTTACGCGTCGTTCCACTGAGCGTCAGACCCCGTAGAAAAGATCAAAGGATCTTCTTGAGATCCTTTTT
TTCTGCGCGTAATCTGCTGCTTGCAAACAAAAAAACCACCGCTACCAGCGGTGGTTTGTTTGCCGGATCA
AGAGCTACCAACTCTTTTTCCGAAGGTAACTGGCTTCAGCAGAGCGCAGATACCAAATACTGTTCTTCTA
GTGTAGCCGTAGTTAGGCCACCACTTCAAGAACTCTGTAGCACCGCCTACATACCTCGCTCTGCTAATCC
TGTTACCAGTGGCTGCTGCCAGTGGCGATAAGTCGTGTCTTACCGGGTTGGACTCAAGACGATAGTTACC
GGATAAGGCGCAGCGGTCGGGCTGAACGGGGGGTTCGTGCACACAGCCCAGCTTGGAGCGAACGACCTAC
ACCGAACTGAGATACCTACAGCGTGAGCTATGAGAAAGCGCCACGCTTCCCGAAGGGAGAAAGGCGGACA
GGTATCCGGTAAGCGGCAGGGTCGGAACAGGAGAGCGCACGAGGGAGCTTCCAGGGGGAAACGCCTGGTA
TCTTTATAGTCCTGTCGGGTTTCGCCACCTCTGACTTGAGCGTCGATTTTTGTGATGCTCGTCAGGGGGG
CGGAGCCTATGGAAAAACGCCAGCAACGCGGCCTTTTTACGGTTCCTGGCCTTTTGCTGGCCTTTTGCTC
ACATGTTCTTTCCTGCGTTATCCCCTGATTCTGTGGATAACCGTATTACCGCCTTTGAGTGAGCTGATAC
CGCTCGCCGCAGCCGAACGACCGAGCGCAGCGAGTCAGTGAGCGAGGAAGCGGAAGAGCGCCCAATACGC
AAACCGCCTCTCCCCGCGCGTTGGCCGATTCATTAATGCAGCTGGCACGACAGGTTTCCCGACTGGAAAG
CGGGCAGTGAGCGCAACGCAATTAATACGCGTACCGCTAGCCAGGAAGAGTTTGTAGAAACGCAAAAAGG
CCATCCGTCAGGATGGCCTTCTGCTTAGTTTGATGCCTGGCAGTTTATGGCGGGCGTCCTGCCCGCCACC
CTCCGGGCCGTTGCTTCACAACGTTCAAATCCGCTCCCGGCGGATTTGTCCTACTCAGGAGAGCGTTCAC
CGACAAACAACAGATAAAACGAAAGGCCCAGTCTTCCGACTGAGCCTTTCGTTTTATTTGATGCCTGGCA
GTTCCCTACTCTCGCGTTAACGCTAGCATGGATGTTTTCCCAGTCACGACGTTGTAAAACGACGGCCAGT
CTTAAGCTCGGGCCC
