>Addgene plasmid #23691 | pDONR223-PLK2 | depositor partial sequence | sequence record 11180 | Author sequence
ATGGAGCTTTTGCGGACTATCACCTACCAGCCAGCCGCCAGCACCAAAATGTGCGAGCAGGCGCTGGGCA
AGGGTTGCGGAGCAGACTCGAAGAAGAAGCGGCCGCCGCAGCCCCCCGAGGAATCGCAGCCACCTCAGTC
CCAGGCGCAAGTGCCCCCGGCGGCCCCTCACCACCATCACCACCATTCGCACTCGGGGCCGGAGATCTCG
CGGATTATCGTCGACCCCACGACTGGGAAGCGCTACTGCCGGGGCAAAGTGCTGGGAAAGGGTGGCTTTG
CAAAATGTTACGAGATGACAGATTTGACAAATAACAAAGTCTACGCCGCAAAAATTATTCCTCACAGCAG
AGTAGCTAAACCTCATCAAAGGGAAAAGATTGACAAAGAAATAGAGCTTCACAGAATTCTTCATCATAAG
CATGTAGTGCAGTTTTACCACTACTTCGAGGACAAAGAAAACATTTACATTCTCTTGGAATACTGCAGTA
GAAGGTCAATGGCTCATATTTTGAAAGCAAGAAAGGTGTTGACAGAGCCAGAAGTTCGATACTACCTCAG
GCAGATTGTGTCTGGACTGAAATACCTTCATGAACAAGAAATCTTGCACAGAGATCTCAAACTAGGGAAC
TTTTTTATTAATGAAGCCATGGAACTAAAAGTTGGGGACTTCGGTCTGGCAGCCAGGCTAGAACCCTTGG
AACACAGAAGGAGAACGATATGTGGTACCCCAAATTATCTCTCTCCTGAAGTCCTCAACAAACAAGGACA
TGGCTGTGAATCAGACATTTGGGCCCTGGGCTGTGTAATGTATACAATGTTACTAGGGAGGCCCCCATTT
GAAACTACAAATCTCAAAGAAACTTATAGGTGCATAAGGGAAGCAAGGTATACAATGCCGTCCTCATTGC
TGGCTCCTGCCAAGCACTTAATTGCTAGTATGTTGTCCAAAAACCCAGAGGATCGTCCCAGTTTGGATGA
CATCATTCGACATGACTTTTTTTTGCAGGGCTTCACTCCGGACAGACTGTCTTCTAGCTGTTGTCATACA
GTTCCAGATTTCCACTTATCAAGCCCAGCTAAGAATTTCTTTAAGAAAGCAGCTGCTGCTCTTTTTGGTG
GCAAAAAAGACAAAGCAAGATATATTGACACACATAATAGAGTGTCTAAAGAAGATGAAGACATCTACAA
GCTTAGGCATGATTTGAAAAAGACTTCAATAACTCAGCAACCCAGCAAACACAGGACAGATGAGGAGCTC
CAGCCACCTACCACCACAGTTGCCAGGTCTGGAACACCCGCAGTAGAAAACAAGCAGCAGATTGGGGATG
CTATTCGGATGATAGTCAGAGGGACTCTTGGCAGCTGTAGCAGCAGCAGTGAATGCCTTGAAGACAGTAC
CATGGGAAGTGTTGCAGACACAGTGGCAAGGGTTCTTCGGGGATGTCTGGAAAACATGCCGGAAGCTGAT
TGCATTCCCAAAGAGCAGCTGAGCACATCATTTCAGTGGGTCACCAAATGGGTTGATTACTCTAACAAAT
ATGGCTTTGGGTACCAGCTCTCAGACCACACCGTCGGTGTCCTTTTCAACAATGGTGCTCACATGAGCCT
CCTTCCAGACAAAAAAACAGTTCACTATTACGCAGAGCTTGGCCAATGCTCAGTTTTCCCAGCAACAGAT
GCTCCTGAGCAATTTATTAGTCAAGTGACGGTGCTGAAATACTTTTCTCATTACATGGAGGAGAACCTCA
TGGATGGTGGAGATCTGCCTAGTGTTACTGATATTCGAAGACCTCGGCTCTACCTCCTTCAGTGGCTAAA
ATCTGATAAGGCCCTAATGATGCTCTTTAATGATGGCACCTTTCAGGTGAATTTCTACCATGATCATACA
AAAATCATCATCTGTAGCCAAAATGAAGAATACCTTCTCACCTACATCAATGAGGATAGGATATCTACAA
CTTTCAGGCTGACAACTCTGCTGATGTCTGGCTGTTCATCAGAATTAAAAAATCGAATGGAATATGCCCT
GAACATGCTCTTACAAAGATGTAACTGA
