>Addgene plasmid #23691 | pDONR223-PLK2 | addgene partial sequence | sequence record 29518 | 23691 with M13pUC-fwd
TCGGGCCCAATAATGATTTTATTTTGACTGATAGTGACCTGTTCGTTGCAACAAATTGATGAGCAATGCT
TTTTTATAATGCCAACTTTGTACAAAAAAGTTGGCATGGAGCTTTTGCGGACTATCACCTACCAGCCAGC
CGCCAGCACCAAAATGTGCGAGCAGGCGCTGGGCAAGGGTTGCGGAGCAGACTCGAAGAAGAAGCGGCCG
CCGCAGCCCCCCGAGGAATCGCAGCCACCTCAGTCCCAGGCGCAAGTGCCCCCGGCGGCCCCTCACCACC
ATCACCACCATTCGCACTCGGGGCCGGAGATCTCGCGGATTATCGTCGACCCCACGACTGGGAAGCGCTA
CTGCCGGGGCAAAGTGCTGGGAAAGGGTGGCTTTGCAAAATGTTACGAGATGACAGATTTGACAAATAAC
AAAGTCTACGCCGCAAAAATTATTCCTCACAGCAGAGTAGCTAAACCTCATCAAAGGGAAAAGATTGACA
AAGAAATAGAGCTTCACAGAATTCTTCATCATAAGCATGTAGTGCAGTTTTACCACTACTTCGAGGACAA
AGAAAACATTTACATTCTCTTGGAATACTGCAGTAGAAGGTCAATGGCTCATATTTTGAAAGCAAGAAAG
GTGTTGACAGAGCCAGAAGTTCGATACTA
